>Addgene plasmid #237655 | pRK5_msfGFP-HMGB1-Shuffled 7 | addgene full sequence | sequence record 471753 | Addgene NGS Result
TTCGAGCTCGCCCGACATTGATTATTGACTAGTTATTAATAGTAATCAATTACGGGGTCATTAGTTCATA
GCCCATATATGGAGTTCCGCGTTACATAACTTACGGTAAATGGCCCGCCTGGCTGACCGCCCAACGACCC
CCGCCCATTGACGTCAATAATGACGTATGTTCCCATAGTAACGCCAATAGGGACTTTCCATTGACGTCAA
TGGGTGGAGTATTTACGGTAAACTGCCCACTTGGCAGTACATCAAGTGTATCATATGCCAAGTACGCCCC
CTATTGACGTCAATGACGGTAAATGGCCCGCCTGGCATTATGCCCAGTACATGACCTTATGGGACTTTCC
TACTTGGCAGTACATCTACGTATTAGTCATCGCTATTACCATGGTGATGCGGTTTTGGCAGTACATCAAT
GGGCGTGGATAGCGGTTTGACTCACGGGGATTTCCAAGTCTCCACCCCATTGACGTCAATGGGAGTTTGT
TTTGGCACCAAAATCAACGGGACTTTCCAAAATGTCGTAACAACTCCGCCCCATTGACGCAAATGGGCGG
TAGGCGTGTACGGTGGGAGGTCTATATAAGCAGAGCTCGTTTAGTGAACCGTCAGATCGCCTGGAGACGC
CATCCACGCTGTTTTGACCTCCATAGAAGACACCGGGACCGATCCAGCCTCCGCGGCCGGGAACGGTGCA
TTGGAACGCGGATTCCCCGTGCCAAGAGTGACGTAAGTACCGCCTATAGAGTCTATAGGCCCACCCCCTT
GGCTTCGTTAGAACGCGGCTACAATTAATACATAACCTTATGTATCATACACATACGATTTAGGTGACAC
TATAGAATAACATCCACTTTGCCTTTCTCTCCACAGGTGTCCACTCCCAGGTCCAACTGCACCTCGGTTC
TATCGATTGAATTCGTACCGGTGCCACCATGGTGAGCAAGGGCGAGGAGCTGTTCACCGGGGTGGTGCCC
ATCCTGGTCGAGCTGGACGGCGACGTAAACGGCCACAAGTTCAGCGTGCGCGGCGAGGGCGAGGGCGATG
CCACCAACGGCAAGCTGACCCTGAAGTTCATCTGCACCACCGGCAAGCTGCCCGTGCCCTGGCCCACCCT
CGTGACCACCCTGACCTACGGCGTGCAGTGCTTCAGCCGCTACCCCGACCACATGAAGCAGCACGACTTC
TTCAAGTCCGCCATGCCCGAAGGCTACGTCCAGGAGCGCACCATCTCCTTCAAGGACGACGGCACCTACA
AGACCCGCGCCGAGGTGAAGTTCGAGGGCGACACCCTGGTGAACCGCATCGAGCTGAAGGGCATCGACTT
CAAGGAGGACGGCAACATCCTGGGGCACAAGCTGGAGTACAACTTCAACAGCCACAACGTCTATATCACG
GCCGACAAGCAGAAGAACGGCATCAAGGCGAACTTCAAGATCCGCCACAACGTCGAGGACGGCAGCGTGC
AGCTCGCCGACCACTACCAGCAGAACACCCCCATCGGCGACGGCCCCGTGCTGCTGCCCGACAACCACTA
CCTGAGCACCCAGTCCAAGCTGAGCAAAGACCCCAACGAGAAGCGCGATCACATGGTCCTGCTGGAGTTC
GTGACCGCCGCCGGGATCACTCTCGGCATGGACGAGCTGTACACGGCGATGGGCAAAGGAGATCCTAAGA
AGCCGAGAGGCAAAATGTCATCATATGCATTTTTTGTGCAAACTTGTCGGGAGGAGCATAAGAAGAAGCA
CCCAGATGCTTCAGTCAACTTCTCAGAGTTTTCTAAGAAGTGCTCAGAGAGGTGGAAGACCATGTCTGCT
AAAGAGAAAGGAAAATTTGAAGATATGGCAAAAGCGGACAAGGCCCGTTATGAAAGAGAAATGAAAACCT
ATATCCCTCCCAAAGGGGAGACAAAAAAGAAGTTCAAGGATCCCAATGCACCCAAGAGGCCTCCTTCGGC
CTTCTTCCTCTTCTGCTCTGAGTATCGCCCAAAAATCAAAGGAGAACATCCTGGCCTGTCCATTGGTGAT
GTTGCGAAGAAACTGGGAGAGATGTGGAATAACACTGCTGCAGATGACAAGCAGCCTTATGAAAAGAAGG
CTGCGAAGCTGAAGGAAAAATATGAAAAGGATATTGCTGCATATCGAGCTAAAGGAAAGCCTGATGCAGC
AAAAAAGGGAGTTGTCAAGGCTGAAAAAAGCAAGAAAAGGAAGAGGAGGAAGATGAGGAAGATGAAGAGG
ATGAGGAGGAGGAGGAAGATGAAGAAGATGAAGATGAAGAAGAAGATGATGATGATGTTCTTCTTCAATA
AGTTGGTTCTAGCGCAGTCCTGTCTATAATCTAGAGTCGACCTGCAGAAGCTTGGCCGCCATGGCCCAAC
TTGTTTATTGCAGCTTATAATGGTTACAAATAAAGCAATAGCATCACAAATTTCACAAATAAAGCATTTT
TTTCACTGCATTCTAGTTGTGGTTTGTCCAAACTCATCAATGTATCTTATCATGTCTGGATCGGGAATTA
ATTCGGCGCAGCACCATGGCCTGAAATAACCTCTGAAAGAGGAACTTGGTTAGGTACCTTCTGAGGCGGA
AAGAACCAGCTGTGGAATGTGTGTCAGTTAGGGTGTGGAAAGTCCCCAGGCTCCCCAGCAGGCAGAAGTA
TGCAAAGCATGCATCTCAATTAGTCAGCAACCAGGTGTGGAAAGTCCCCAGGCTCCCCAGCAGGCAGAAG
TATGCAAAGCATGCATCTCAATTAGTCAGCAACCATAGTCCCGCCCCTAACTCCGCCCATCCCGCCCCTA
ACTCCGCCCAGTTCCGCCCATTCTCCGCCCCATGGCTGACTAATTTTTTTTATTTATGCAGAGGCCGAGG
CCGCCTCGGCCTCTGAGCTATTCCAGAAGTAGTGAGGAGGCTTTTTTGGAGGCCTAGGCTTTTGCAAAAA
GCTGTTAACAGCTTGGCACTGGCCGTCGTTTTACAACGTCGTGACTGGGAAAACCCTGGCGTTACCCAAC
TTAATCGCCTTGCAGCACATCCCCCTTTCGCCAGCTGGCGTAATAGCGAAGAGGCCCGCACCGATCGCCC
TTCCCAACAGTTGCGCAGCCTGAATGGCGAATGGCGCCTGATGCGGTATTTTCTCCTTACGCATCTGTGC
GGTATTTCACACCGCATA
[142 nt withheld, positions 3169-3310]
C
[141 nt withheld, positions 3312-3452]
CCTTTGACGTTGGAGTCCACGTTCTTT
[37 nt withheld, positions 3480-3516]
ACCCTATCTCGGGCTATTCTTTTGATTTATAAGGGATTTTGCCGATTTCGGCCTATTGGTTAAAAAATGA
GCTGATTTAACAAAAATTTAACGCGAATTTTAACAAAATATTAACGTTTACAATTTTATGGTGCACTCTC
AGTACAATCTGCTCTGATGCCGCATAGTTAAGCCAGCCCCGACACCCGCCAACACCCGCTGACGCGCCCT
GACGGGCTTGTCTGCTCCCGGCATCCGCTTACAGACAAGCTGTGACCGTCTCCGGGAGCTGCATGTGTCA
GAGGTTTTCACCGTCATCACCGAAACGCGCGAGACGAAAGGGCCTCGTGATACGCCTATTTTTATAGGTT
AATGTCATGATAATAATGGTTTCTTAGACGTCAGGTGGCACTTTTCGGGGAAATGTGCGCGGAACCCCTA
TTTGTTTATTTTTCTAAATACATTCAAATATGTATCCGCTCATGAGACAATAACCCTGATAAATGCTTCA
ATAATATTGAAAAAGGAAGAGTATGAGTATTCAACATTTCCGTGTCGCCCTTATTCCCTTTTTTGCGGCA
TTTTGCCTTCCTGTTTTTGCTCACCCAGAAACGCTGGTGAAAGTAAAAGATGCTGAAGATCAGTTGGGTG
CACGAGTGGGTTACATCGAACTGGATCTCAACAGCGGTAAGATCCTTGAGAGTTTTCGCCCCGAAGAACG
TTTTCCAATGATGAGCACTTTTAAAGTTCTGCTATGTGGCGCGGTATTATCCCGTATTGACGCCGGGCAA
GAGCAACTCGGTCGCCGCATACACTATTCTCAGAATGACTTGGTTGAGTACTCACCAGTCACAGAAAAGC
ATCTTACGGATGGCATGACAGTAAGAGAATTATGCAGTGCTGCCATAACCATGAGTGATAACACTGCGGC
CAACTTACTTCTGACAACGATCGGAGGACCGAAGGAGCTAACCGCTTTTTTGCACAACATGGGGGATCAT
GTAACTCGCCTTGATCGTTGGGAACCGGAGCTGAATGAAGCCATACCAAACGACGAGCGTGACACCACGA
TGCCTGTAGCAATGGCAACAACGTTGCGCAAACTATTAACTGGCGAACTACTTACTCTAGCTTCCCGGCA
ACAATTAATAGACTGGATGGAGGCGGATAAAGTTGCAGGACCACTTCTGCGCTCGGCCCTTCCGGCTGGC
TGGTTTATTGCTGATAAATCTGGAGCCGGTGAGCGTGGGTCTCGCGGTATCATTGCAGCACTGGGGCCAG
ATGGTAAGCCCTCCCGTATCGTAGTTATCTACACGACGGGGAGTCAGGCAACTATGGATGAACGAAATAG
ACAGATCGCTGAGATAGGTGCCTCACTGATTAAGCATTGGTAACTGTCAGACCAAGTTTACTCATATATA
CTTTAGATTGATTTAAAACTTCATTTTTAATTTAAAAGGATCTAGGTGAAGATCCTTTTTGATAATCTCA
TGACCAAAATCCCTTAACGTGAGTTTTCGTTCCACTGAGCGTCAGACCCCGTAGAAAAGATCAAAGGATC
TTCTTGAGATCCTTTTTTTCTGCGCGTAATCTGCTGCTTGCAAACAAAAAAACCACCGCTACCAGCGGTG
GTTTGTTTGCCGGATCAAGAGCTACCAACTCTTTTTCCGAAGGTAACTGGCTTCAGCAGAGCGCAGATAC
CAAATACTGTTCTTCTAGTGTAGCCGTAGTTAGGCCACCACTTCAAGAACTCTGTAGCACCGCCTACATA
CCTCGCTCTGCTAATCCTGTTACCAGTGGCTGCTGCCAGTGGCGATAAGTCGTGTCTTACCGGGTTGGAC
TCAAGACGATAGTTACCGGATAAGGCGCAGCGGTCGGGCTGAACGGGGGGTTCGTGCACACAGCCCAGCT
TGGAGCGAACGACCTACACCGAACTGAGATACCTACAGCGTGAGCTATGAGAAAGCGCCACGCTTCCCGA
AGGGAGAAAGGCGGACAGGTATCCGGTAAGCGGCAGGGTCGGAACAGGAGAGCGCACGAGGGAGCTTCCA
GGGGGAAACGCCTGGTATCTTTATAGTCCTGTCGGGTTTCGCCACCTCTGACTTGAGCGTCGATTTTTGT
GATGCTCGTCAGGGGGGCGGAGCCTATGGAAAAACGCCAGCAACGCGGCCTTTTTACGGTTCCTGGCCTT
TTGCTGGCCTTTTGCTCACATGTTCTTTCCTGCGTTATCCCCTGATTCTGTGGATAACCGTATTACCGCC
TTTGAGTGAGCTGATACCGCTCGCCGCAGCCGAACGACCGAGCGCAGCGAGTCAGTGAGCGAGGAAGCGG
AAGAGCGCCCAATACGCAAACCGCCTCTCCCCGCGCGTTGGCCGATTCATTAATGCAGCTGGCACGACAG
GTTTCCCGACTGGAAAGCGGGCAGTGAGCGCAACGCAATTAATGTGAGTTAGCTCACTCATTAGGCACCC
CAGGCTTTACACTTTATGCTTCCGGCTCGTATGTTGTGTGGAATTGTGAGCGGATAACAATTTCACACAG
GAAACAGCTATGACATGATTACGAATTAA
Features (pLannotate 1.2.2; 22 found; start..end, strand, type, name):
     14..393     +  enhancer       CMV enhancer: human cytomegalovirus immediate early enhancer
    394..597     +  promoter       CMV promoter: human cytomegalovirus (CMV) immediate early promoter
    733..776     +  intron         CMV intron (fragment): modified intron A from human cytomegalovirus
    828..846     +  promoter       SP6 promoter: promoter for bacteriophage SP6 RNA polymerase
    850..887     +  CDS            IgH signal sequence (fragment): signal sequence from the mouse immunoglobulin heavy chain variable region
    939..1653    +  CDS            SiriusGFP (fragment): enhanced GFP (EGFP) derivative that exhibits robust folding and enhanced photostability (Zhong et al., 2019) mammalian codon-optimized
   1659..2201    +  CDS            HMGB1 (fragment): HMGB1_BOVIN - Also known as HMG1. Experimental evidence at protein level: Swiss-Prot protein existence level 1. In the extracellular compartment (following either active secretion or passive release)involved in regulation of the inflammatory response. Fully reduced HGMB1 (which subsequently gets oxidized after release) in association with CXCL12 mediates the recruitment of inflammatory cells during the initial phase of tissue injury; the CXCL12:HMGB1 complex triggers CXCR4 homodimerization (By similarity). Induces the migration of monocyte-derived immature dendritic cells and seems to regulate
   2340..2357    +  misc_feature   MCS (fragment): pUC18/19 multiple cloning site
   2378..2512    +  polyA_signal   SV40 poly(A) signal: SV40 polyadenylation signal
   2581..2938    +  promoter       SV40 promoter: SV40 enhancer and early promoter
   2957..3111    +  CDS            lacZα (fragment): LacZα fragment of β-galactosidase; lacZ fragment
   3117..3168    -  misc_feature   bom (fragment): basis of mobility region from pBR322
   3187..3567    +  rep_origin     M13 ori (sequence partly withheld): M13 bacteriophage origin of replication; arrow indicates direction of (+) strand synthesis
   3643..3692    -  misc_feature   bom (fragment): basis of mobility region from pBR322
   3794..3829    -  CDS            rop (fragment): Rop protein, which maintains plasmids at low copy number; rop
   3924..4028    +  promoter       AmpR promoter: bla
   4029..4889    +  CDS            AmpR: β-lactamase; bla; confers resistance to ampicillin, carbenicillin, and related antibiotics
   5060..5648    +  rep_origin     ori: high-copy-number ColE1/pMB1/pBR322/pUC origin of replication
   5831..5923    +  CDS            lacI (fragment): lac repressor; lacI; The lac repressor binds to the lac operator to inhibit transcription in E. coli. This inhibition can be relieved by adding lactose or isopropyl-β-D-thiogalactopyranoside (IPTG).
   5936..5957    +  protein_bind   CAP binding site: CAP binding activates transcription in the presence of cAMP. E. coli catabolite activator protein
   5972..6002    +  promoter       lac promoter: promoter for the E. coli lac operon
   6010..6026    +  protein_bind   lac operator: The lac repressor binds to the lac operator to inhibit transcription in E. coli. This inhibition can be relieved by adding lactose or isopropyl-β-D-thiogalactopyranoside (IPTG). lac repressor encoded by lacI
