[The description below was written by a language model from this plasmid's Addgene catalogue record and pLannotate feature annotations shown in this document.]
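Description:
pRK5_msfGFP-HMGB1-Shuffled 7 is a mammalian expression plasmid of about 6.1 kb, built on the pRK5 backbone to overexpress a fluorescently tagged variant of human HMGB1. It is maintained in E. coli as a high-copy plasmid through a ColE1/pUC-type origin and selected with ampicillin via the β-lactamase gene and its native promoter. The backbone also carries an M13 phage origin for single-stranded DNA production. Several vestigial elements are present as well (lac promoter/operator, fragments of lacZα, lacI, rop and bom), and these play no role in the expression cassette.

Expression is driven by the human cytomegalovirus immediate early enhancer and promoter. These are followed by a short fragment of CMV intron A and an SP6 promoter, which could in principle support in vitro transcription. The open reading frame begins with a GFP sequence of roughly 715 bp. The automated annotation matches it to a related EGFP derivative, but the catalogue identifies it as msfGFP, a monomeric superfolder GFP, fused to the N terminus of the insert. HMGB1 coding sequence follows directly. The annotation tool recognises only about 540 bp of it as HMGB1, matching the highly conserved bovine entry, so an unannotated stretch remains before the cloning-site remnant. That gap is consistent with a "Shuffled 7" segment differing from the native protein, although the record does not state which region was shuffled or how. An SV40 polyadenylation signal terminates the transcript, and an SV40 enhancer/early promoter region lies downstream. A short annotated IgH signal-sequence fragment upstream of GFP appears to be backbone-derived.

The stated purpose is overexpression of the msfGFP-HMGB1-Shuffled 7 fusion in mammalian cells. The associated study concerns probing biomolecular condensate microenvironments, where the GFP tag would allow the variant's localisation to be imaged.
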