Addgene plasmid #237655: pRK5_msfGFP-HMGB1-Shuffled 7
Purpose: For overexpression of msfGFP-HMGB1-Shuffled 7
Depositing lab: Denes Hnisz. Depositing organization: Max Planck Institute for Molecular Genetics. Publication: Probing condensate microenvironments with a micropeptide killswitch. Zhang Y, Stoppelkamp I, Fernandez-Pernas P, Allram M, Charman M, Magalhaes AP, Piedavent-Salomon M, Sommer G, Sung YC, Meyer K, Grams N, Halko E, Dongre S, Meierhofer D, Malszycki M, Ilik IA, Aktas T, Kraushar ML, Vastenhouw N, Weitzman MD, Grebien F, Niskanen H, Hnisz D. Nature. 2025 Jun 4. doi: 10.1038/s41586-025-09141-5. PubMed 40468084.
Backbone
  Vector backbone: pRK5
  Vector type: Mammalian Expression
Growth in bacteria
  Bacterial resistance: Ampicillin, 100 μg/mL
  Growth temperature: 37°C
  Growth strain: DH5alpha
  Copy number: High Copy
Gene/Insert
  Gene/Insert name: HMGB1-Shuffled 7
  Species: H. sapiens (human)
  Entrez Gene: HMGB1 (a.k.a. HMG-1, HMG1, HMG3, SBP-1)
  Tag / fusion protein: msfGFP (N terminal on insert)
  Cloning method: Gibson Cloning
Terms and licenses: Academic/Nonprofit Terms; Industry Terms: Not Available to Industry
How to cite: pRK5_msfGFP-HMGB1-Shuffled 7 was a gift from Denes Hnisz (Addgene plasmid # 237655 ; http://n2t.net/addgene:237655 ; RRID:Addgene_237655)
